Addgene plasmid #145950: pETM-11-6His-DmBelle_B
Purpose: Bacterial Expression of DmBelle
Depositing lab: Elisa Izaurralde. Depositing organization: Max Planck Institute for Developmental Biology.
Backbone
  Vector backbone: Unknown
  Vector type: Bacterial Expression
Growth in bacteria
  Bacterial resistance: Kanamycin, 50 μg/mL
  Growth temperature: 37°C
  Growth strain: DH5alpha
  Copy number: Low Copy
Gene/Insert
  Gene/Insert name: DmBelle
  Species: D. melanogaster (fly)
  GenBank ID: NP_536783.1
  Entrez Gene: bel (a.k.a. Dmel_CG9748, BEL, Bel, CG9748, DmRH6, Dmel\CG9748, L3, anon-85Ab, cap, cg9748, l(3)85Ac, l(3)L3, l(3)L4740, l(3)S047110, l(3)S097074, ms(3)Pneo85A, ms(3)neo30)
  Cloning method: Unknown
Terms and licenses: Academic/Nonprofit Terms; Industry Terms: Not Available to Industry
Depositor comments: ORF extracted from NCBI: NM_080522.3. Plasmids from this collection were made available to the research community and donated after the lab closed. Please note that the sequence provided by the depositing laboratory may be theoretical/predicted or based on Sanger sequencing results. There may be discrepancies between sequencing results obtained by Addgene and the depositor sequence. If an Addgene verified sequence is not available, please contact before placing your order to request that our lab fully sequence the plasmid.
How to cite: pETM-11-6His-DmBelle_B was a gift from Elisa Izaurralde (Addgene plasmid # 145950 ; http://n2t.net/addgene:145950 ; RRID:Addgene_145950)
