[The description below was written by a language model from this plasmid's Addgene catalogue record and pLannotate feature annotations shown in this document.]
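Description:
pETM-11-6His-DmBelle_B is a bacterial expression plasmid of about 7.7 kb for producing the Drosophila melanogaster protein Belle (bel, CG9748) in E. coli. The catalogue lists the backbone as unknown, but the name and the annotated features point to a pET-type (pETM-11) architecture. It carries a ColE1/pBR322-family origin together with the bom region and the rop gene, which keeps copy number low, in agreement with the low-copy designation in the record. Selection is by kanamycin through an aminoglycoside phosphotransferase gene. An f1 origin is also present, and short tetracycline-resistance fragments appear to be non-functional remnants of the pBR322 ancestry.

Expression is driven by a T7 promoter followed by a lac operator and the T7 gene 10 ribosome binding site, with a T7 terminator downstream. The plasmid-encoded lacI repressor holds the cassette off until it is relieved by IPTG, and transcription requires a host that supplies T7 RNA polymerase. The reading frame begins with a His affinity tag, followed by a short match to a TEV-containing composite tag, which probably represents a TEV protease cleavage site for tag removal. Next comes the bel coding sequence of roughly 2.4 kb. Belle is a DDX3-family ATP-dependent RNA helicase required for growth, fertility and RNA interference in the fly. A second His-tag match and a T7 gene 10-derived fragment lie downstream of the insert, and the record does not indicate whether they are translated as part of the product.

The depositor notes that the ORF was taken from the NCBI reference transcript. The meaning of the "_B" suffix is not stated. The construct suits recombinant production and affinity purification of His-tagged Belle.
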