Features (pLannotate 1.2.2; 21 found; start..end, strand, type, name):
      1..19      +  promoter       T7 promoter: promoter for bacteriophage T7 RNA polymerase
     20..44      +  protein_bind   lac operator: The lac repressor binds to the lac operator to inhibit transcription in E. coli. This inhibition can be relieved by adding lactose or isopropyl-β-D-thiogalactopyranoside (IPTG). lac repressor encoded by lacI
     59..81      +  RBS            RBS: efficient ribosome binding site from bacteriophage T7 gene 10 (Olins and Rangwala, 1989)
     94..112     +  CDS            7xHis (fragment): 6xHis affinity tag
    141..161     +  CDS            capTEV™ (fragment): composite tag for in vivo biotinylation, TEV protease cleavage, and 6xHis tagging
    172..2556    +  CDS            bel: DDX3_DROME - Experimental evidence at protein level: Swiss-Prot protein existence level 1. ATP-dependent RNA helicase that is essential and required for cellular function, larval growth, and for male and female fertility. Also required for RNA interference (RNAi), double-stranded RNA induces potent and specific gene silencing, by acting downstream of dsRNA internalization. RNAi is mediated by the RNA-induced silencing complex (RISC), a sequence-specific, multicomponent nuclease that destroys or silences messenger RNAs homologous to the silencing trigger. From Drosophila melanogaster (Fruit fly
   2612..2629    +  CDS            9xHis (fragment): 9xHis affinity tag
   2639..2688    +  CDS            SET1 (fragment): solubility-enhancement tag derived from T7 phage gene 10B
   2696..2743    +  terminator     T7 terminator: transcription terminator for bacteriophage T7 RNA polymerase
   2780..3208    +  rep_origin     f1 ori (sequence partly withheld): f1 bacteriophage origin of replication; arrow indicates direction of (+) strand synthesis
   3261..3318    +  promoter       AmpR promoter (fragment): bla
   3327..4142    -  CDS            KanR: aminoglycoside phosphotransferase; aph(3')-Ia; confers resistance to kanamycin in bacteria or G418 (Geneticin®) in eukaryotes
   4264..4852    +  rep_origin     ori: high-copy-number ColE1/pMB1/pBR322/pUC origin of replication
   5038..5177    -  misc_feature   bom: basis of mobility region from pBR322
   5279..5470    -  CDS            rop: Rop protein, which maintains plasmids at low copy number; rop
   5487..5867    +  CDS            YPB1_ECOLX: Protein predicted: Swiss-Prot protein existence level 4. From Escherichia coli.
   5939..6230    -  CDS            TcR (fragment): tetracycline efflux protein; tet; confers resistance to tetracycline
   6245..6266    -  protein_bind   CAP binding site: CAP binding activates transcription in the presence of cAMP. E. coli catabolite activator protein
   6279..7361    -  CDS            lacI: lac repressor; lacI; The lac repressor binds to the lac operator to inhibit transcription in E. coli. This inhibition can be relieved by adding lactose or isopropyl-β-D-thiogalactopyranoside (IPTG).
   7362..7439    -  promoter       lacI promoter: lacI
   7447..7726    -  CDS            TcR (fragment): tetracycline efflux protein; tet; confers resistance to tetracycline
>Addgene plasmid #145950 | pETM-11-6His-DmBelle_B | addgene full sequence | sequence record 407048 | Addgene NGS Result
TAATACGACTCACTATAGGGGAATTGTGAGCGGATAACAATTCCCCTCTAGAAATAATTTTGTTTAACTT
TAAGAAGGAGATATACCATGAAACATCACCATCACCATCACCCCATGAGCGATTACGACATCCCCACTAC
TGAGAATCTTTATTTTCAGGGCGCCATGGCAATGAGTAATGCTATTAACCAAAATGGCACAGGTCTAGAG
CAGCAAGTTGCTGGTCTGGACTTGAATGGCGGCTCTGCTGACTACAGCGGCCCCATAACCAGCAAGACTT
CCACTAACTCGGTCACCGGTGGTGTGTATGTGCCCCCGCACCTTCGTGGTGGTGGTGGCAATAACAACGC
AGCGGACGCAGAGAGCCAGGGCCAAGGACAGGGCCAGGGTCAGGGCTTCGACTCCAGATCCGGGAATCCG
CGCCAGGAGACTAGGGACCCTCAACAGTCGCGCGGAGGCGGAGGCGAATACCGCAGAGGCGGCGGCGGTG
GTGGTCGCGGCTTCAATCGCCAGAGCGGCGACTACGGTTACGGAAGCGGCGGAGGAGGACGGCGAGGAGG
CGGTGGACGTTTCGAGGACAACTACAACGGTGGTGAATTCGATTCGCGTCGCGGCGGTGACTGGAATCGC
AGCGGCGGAGGAGGTCGAGGATTTGGACGCGGACCATCGTACCGCGGCGGTGGCGGCGGAAGCGGTAGCA
ACCTCAACGAGCAGACTGCCGAGGATGGCCAGGCACAGCAGCAGCAGCAGCCGCGCAACGATCGTTGGCA
GGAGCCAGAACGTCCTGCCGGATTCGATGGCAGCGAGGGCGGACAGTCTGCCGGCGGCAACAGAAGCTAC
AACAATCGCGGCGAGCGCGGAGGCGGCGGTTACAACAGCCGCTGGAAGGAGGGCGGCGGCTCAAACGTCG
ACTACACAAAGCTGGGCGCCCGAGATGAGCGCCTGGAGGTGGAGCTGTTCGGCGTGGGCAATACGGGAAT
CAATTTTGACAAATACGAGGATATACCCGTGGAGGCGACGGGCCAGAATGTGCCCCCGAACATCACATCG
TTCGATGATGTGCAGCTGACGGAGATTATCCGCAACAACGTGGCCTTAGCACGTTATGACAAACCGACAC
CGGTGCAGAAGCACGCCATTCCGATCATTATCAATGGCCGGGATCTAATGGCCTGCGCCCAGACTGGATC
CGGCAAGACGGCCGCCTTCCTGGTGCCGATTCTCAACCAGATGTACGAGCTGGGACATGTGCCCCCGCCG
CAAAGCACCCGGCAGTACAGCCGGCGCAAGCAGTATCCGTTGGGTCTGGTGCTGGCGCCGACCCGCGAAC
TGGCCACCCAGATCTTTGAGGAGGCCAAGAAGTTCGCCTATCGCTCCCGGATGCGCCCGGCAGTGCTGTA
CGGCGGAAACAATACTAGCGAGCAGATGCGCGAGCTGGACCGCGGTTGCCATCTGATTGTGGCCACACCC
GGTCGCCTAGAGGACATGATCGCACGCGGAAAGGTGGGACTGGAGAACATTCGATTCCTTGTACTGGATG
AGGCTGATCGTATGTTGGACATGGGTTTCGAGCCGCAGATCCGTCGCATCGTCGAACAGCTAAACATGCC
GCCAACCGGACAGCGCCAGACGCTTATGTTCTCGGCCACATTCCCCAAGCAGATCCAGGAGTTAGCCAGC
GATTTCCTCAGCAACTACATTTTCTTGGCCGTTGGTCGTGTGGGCTCCACATCTGAGAACATTACGCAGG
CAATCCTGTGGGTCTATGAACCCGACAAGCGCTCGTATCTGCTGGATCTGCTCTCGTCTATCCGCGATGG
CCCCGAATACACCAAAGACAGCCTAACACTGATCTTTGTGGAGACTAAGAAGGGTGCAGACTCGCTGGAG
GAGTTCCTGTACCAGTGCAATCATCCCGTCACTAGTATCCACGGTGATCGCACGCAGAAGGAGCGCGAGG
AGGCACTGCGCTGCTTCCGATCGGGCGACTGCCCCATCCTGGTGGCCACAGCCGTGGCCGCTCGTGGCCT
GGACATTCCGCACGTTAAGCACGTTATTAACTTTGACCTGCCCTCGGATGTGGAGGAGTATGTCCACCGT
ATCGGGCGTACCGGACGTATGGGTAATCTTGGTGTGGCCACCTCCTTTTTCAACGAAAAGAACCGCAACA
TTTGCTCCGATCTCTTGGAGCTGCTGATCGAAACGAAGCAGGAGGTCCCCAGTTTCATGGAGGATATGAG
TTCGGATCGCGGACATGGCGGAGCCAAGCGGGCTGGACGAGGCGGTGGTGGACGTTATGGTGGCGGCTTC
GGCTCCAGGGATTACCGTCAAAGCTCTGGCGGCGGCGGTGGCGGACGCAGTGGACCGCCACCACGTAGCG
GTGGTTCCGGATCAGGAGGCGGCGGCGGCAGTTACCGCAGCAATGGAAACTCGTACGGCGGCAATTCGGG
CGGCGGTGGATACTATGGCGGCGGCGCCGGTGGTGGCTCCTATGGCGGCTCCTACGGCGGCGGCAGTGCC
TCGCACTCTTCGAACGCACCCGACTGGTGGGCTCAATGAGGTACCGGATCCGAATTCGAGCTCCGTCGAC
AAGCTTGCGGCCGCACTCGAGCACCACCACCACCACCACTGAGATCCGGCTGCTAACAAAGCCCGAAAGG
AAGCTGAGTTGGCTGCTGCCACCGCTGAGCAATAACTAGCATAACCCCTTGGGGCCTCTAAACGGGTCTT
GAGGGGTTTTTTGCTGAAAGGAGGAACTATATCCGGATTGGCGAATGGG
[124 nt withheld, positions 2780-2903]
C
[91 nt withheld, positions 2905-2995]
A
[49 nt withheld, positions 2997-3045]
CCTTTGACGTTGGAGTCCACGTTCTTT
[37 nt withheld, positions 3073-3109]
ACCCTATCTCGGTCTATTCTTTTGATTTATAAGGGATTTTGCCGATTTCGGCCTATTGGTTAAAAAATGA
GCTGATTTAACAAAAATTTAACGCGAATTTTAACAAAATATTAACGCTTACAATTTAGGTGGCACTTTTC
GGGGAAATGTGCGCGGAACCCCTATTTGTTTATTTTTCTAAATACATTCAAATATGTATCCGCTCATGAA
TTAATTCTTAGAAAAACTCATCGAGCATCAAATGAAACTGCAATTTATTCATATCAGGATTATCAATACC
ATATTTTTGAAAAAGCCGTTTCTGTAATGAAGGAGAAAACTCACCGAGGCAGTTCCATAGGATGGCAAGA
TCCTGGTATCGGTCTGCGATTCCGACTCGTCCAACATCAATACAACCTATTAATTTCCCCTCGTCAAAAA
TAAGGTTATCAAGTGAGAAATCACCATGAGTGACGACTGAATCCGGTGAGAATGGCAAAAGTTTATGCAT
TTCTTTCCAGACTTGTTCAACAGGCCAGCCATTACGCTCGTCATCAAAATCACTCGCATCAACCAAACCG
TTATTCATTCGTGATTGCGCCTGAGCGAGACGAAATACGCGATCGCTGTTAAAAGGACAATTACAAACAG
GAATCGAATGCAACCGGCGCAGGAACACTGCCAGCGCATCAACAATATTTTCACCTGAATCAGGATATTC
TTCTAATACCTGGAATGCTGTTTTCCCGGGGATCGCAGTGGTGAGTAACCATGCATCATCAGGAGTACGG
ATAAAATGCTTGATGGTCGGAAGAGGCATAAATTCCGTCAGCCAGTTTAGTCTGACCATCTCATCTGTAA
CATCATTGGCAACGCTACCTTTGCCATGTTTCAGAAACAACTCTGGCGCATCGGGCTTCCCATACAATCG
ATAGATTGTCGCACCTGATTGCCCGACATTATCGCGAGCCCATTTATACCCATATAAATCAGCATCCATG
TTGGAATTTAATCGCGGCCTAGAGCAAGACGTTTCCCGTTGAATATGGCTCATAACACCCCTTGTATTAC
TGTTTATGTAAGCAGACAGTTTTATTGTTCATGACCAAAATCCCTTAACGTGAGTTTTCGTTCCACTGAG
CGTCAGACCCCGTAGAAAAGATCAAAGGATCTTCTTGAGATCCTTTTTTTCTGCGCGTAATCTGCTGCTT
GCAAACAAAAAAACCACCGCTACCAGCGGTGGTTTGTTTGCCGGATCAAGAGCTACCAACTCTTTTTCCG
AAGGTAACTGGCTTCAGCAGAGCGCAGATACCAAATACTGTCCTTCTAGTGTAGCCGTAGTTAGGCCACC
ACTTCAAGAACTCTGTAGCACCGCCTACATACCTCGCTCTGCTAATCCTGTTACCAGTGGCTGCTGCCAG
TGGCGATAAGTCGTGTCTTACCGGGTTGGACTCAAGACGATAGTTACCGGATAAGGCGCAGCGGTCGGGC
TGAACGGGGGGTTCGTGCACACAGCCCAGCTTGGAGCGAACGACCTACACCGAACTGAGATACCTACAGC
GTGAGCTATGAGAAAGCGCCACGCTTCCCGAAGGGAGAAAGGCGGACAGGTATCCGGTAAGCGGCAGGGT
CGGAACAGGAGAGCGCACGAGGGAGCTTCCAGGGGGAAACGCCTGGTATCTTTATAGTCCTGTCGGGTTT
CGCCACCTCTGACTTGAGCGTCGATTTTTGTGATGCTCGTCAGGGGGGCGGAGCCTATGGAAAAACGCCA
GCAACGCGGCCTTTTTACGGTTCCTGGCCTTTTGCTGGCCTTTTGCTCACATGTTCTTTCCTGCGTTATC
CCCTGATTCTGTGGATAACCGTATTACCGCCTTTGAGTGAGCTGATACCGCTCGCCGCAGCCGAACGACC
GAGCGCAGCGAGTCAGTGAGCGAGGAAGCGGAAGAGCGCCTGATGCGGTATTTTCTCCTTACGCATCTGT
GCGGTATTTCACACCGCAATGGTGCACTCTCAGTACAATCTGCTCTGATGCCGCATAGTTAAGCCAGTAT
ACACTCCGCTATCGCTACGTGACTGGGTCATGGCTGCGCCCCGACACCCGCCAACACCCGCTGACGCGCC
CTGACGGGCTTGTCTGCTCCCGGCATCCGCTTACAGACAAGCTGTGACCGTCTCCGGGAGCTGCATGTGT
CAGAGGTTTTCACCGTCATCACCGAAACGCGCGAGGCAGCTGCGGTAAAGCTCATCAGCGTGGTCGTGAA
GCGATTCACAGATGTCTGCCTGTTCATCCGCGTCCAGCTCGTTGAGTTTCTCCAGAAGCGTTAATGTCTG
GCTTCTGATAAAGCGGGCCATGTTAAGGGCGGTTTTTTCCTGTTTGGTCACTGATGCCTCCGTGTAAGGG
GGATTTCTGTTCATGGGGGTAATGATACCGATGAAACGAGAGAGGATGCTCACGATACGGGTTACTGATG
ATGAACATGCCCGGTTACTGGAACGTTGTGAGGGTAAACAACTGGCGGTATGGATGCGGCGGGACCAGAG
AAAAATCACTCAGGGTCAATGCCAGCGCTTCGTTAATACAGATGTAGGTGTTCCACAGGGTAGCCAGCAG
CATCCTGCGATGCAGATCCGGAACATAATGGTGCAGGGCGCTGACTTCCGCGTTTCCAGACTTTACGAAA
CACGGAAACCGAAGACCATTCATGTTGTTGCTCAGGTCGCAGACGTTTTGCAGCAGCAGTCGCTTCACGT
TCGCTCGCGTATCGGTGATTCATTCTGCTAACCAGTAAGGCAACCCCGCCAGCCTAGCCGGGTCCTCAAC
GACAGGAGCACGATCATGCGCACCCGTGGGGCCGCCATGCCGGCGATAATGGCCTGCTTCTCGCCGAAAC
GTTTGGTGGCGGGACCAGTGACGAAGGCTTGAGCGAGGGCGTGCAAGATTCCGAATACCGCAAGCGACAG
GCCGATCATCGTCGCGCTCCAGCGAAAGCGGTCCTCGCCGAAAATGACCCAGAGCGCTGCCGGCACCTGT
CCTACGAGTTGCATGATAAAGAAGACAGTCATAAGTGCGGCGACGATAGTCATGCCCCGCGCCCACCGGA
AGGAGCTGACTGGGTTGAAGGCTCTCAAGGGCATCGGTCGAGATCCCGGTGCCTAATGAGTGAGCTAACT
TACATTAATTGCGTTGCGCTCACTGCCCGCTTTCCAGTCGGGAAACCTGTCGTGCCAGCTGCATTAATGA
ATCGGCCAACGCGCGGGGAGAGGCGGTTTGCGTATTGGGCGCCAGGGTGGTTTTTCTTTTCACCAGTGAG
ACGGGCAACAGCTGATTGCCCTTCACCGCCTGGCCCTGAGAGAGTTGCAGCAAGCGGTCCACGCTGGTTT
GCCCCAGCAGGCGAAAATCCTGTTTGATGGTGGTTAACGGCGGGATATAACATGAGCTGTCTTCGGTATC
GTCGTATCCCACTACCGAGATATCCGCACCAACGCGCAGCCCGGACTCGGTAATGGCGCGCATTGCGCCC
AGCGCCATCTGATCGTTGGCAACCAGCATCGCAGTGGGAACGATGCCCTCATTCAGCATTTGCATGGTTT
GTTGAAAACCGGACATGGCACTCCAGTCGCCTTCCCGTTCCGCTATCGGCTGAATTTGATTGCGAGTGAG
ATATTTATGCCAGCCAGCCAGACGCAGACGCGCCGAGACAGAACTTAATGGGCCCGCTAACAGCGCGATT
TGCTGGTGACCCAATGCGACCAGATGCTCCACGCCCAGTCGCGTACCGTCTTCATGGGAGAAAATAATAC
TGTTGATGGGTGTCTGGTCAGAGACATCAAGAAATAACGCCGGAACATTAGTGCAGGCAGCTTCCACAGC
AATGGCATCCTGGTCATCCAGCGGATAGTTAATGATCAGCCCACTGACGCGTTGCGCGAGAAGATTGTGC
ACCGCCGCTTTACAGGCTTCGACGCCGCTTCGTTCTACCATCGACACCACCACGCTGGCACCCAGTTGAT
CGGCGCGAGATTTAATCGCCGCGACAATTTGCGACGGCGCGTGCAGGGCCAGACTGGAGGTGGCAACGCC
AATCAGCAACGACTGTTTGCCCGCCAGTTGTTGTGCCACGCGGTTGGGAATGTAATTCAGCTCCGCCATC
GCCGCTTCCACTTTTTCCCGCGTTTTCGCAGAAACGTGGCTGGCCTGGTTCACCACGCGGGAAACGGTCT
GATAAGAGACACCGGCATACTCTGCGACATCGTATAACGTTACTGGTTTCACATTCACCACCCTGAATTG
ACTCTCTTCCGGGCGCTATCATGCCATACCGCGAAAGGTTTTGCGCCATTCGATGGTGTCCGGGATCTCG
ACGCTCTCCCTTATGCGACTCCTGCATTAGGAAGCAGCCCAGTAGTAGGTTGAGGCCGTTGAGCACCGCC
GCCGCAAGGAATGGTGCATGCAAGGAGATGGCGCCCAACAGTCCCCCGGCCACGGGGCCTGCCACCATAC
CCACGCCGAAACAAGCGCTCATGAGCCCGAAGTGGCGAGCCCGATCTTCCCCATCGGTGATGTCGGCGAT
ATAGGCGCCAGCAACCGCACCTGTGGCGCCGGTGATGCCGGCCACGATGCGTCCGGCGTAGAGGATCGAG
ATCTCGATCCCGCGAAAT
